Addgene plasmid #119799: KFP06
Purpose: RpoD6 epitope tagged construct for integration at neutral site 2.2
Depositing lab: Erin O'Shea. Depositing organization: Harvard University. Publication: An RpaA-Dependent Sigma Factor Cascade Sets the Timing of Circadian Transcriptional Rhythms in Synechococcus elongatus. Fleming KE, O'Shea EK. Cell Rep. 2018 Dec 11;25(11):2937-2945.e3. doi: 10.1016/j.celrep.2018.11.049. PubMed 30540929.
Backbone
  Vector backbone: Vector for targeting integration at neutral site 2.2 in ATCC PCC7942 genome
  Vector type: Bacterial Expression
Growth in bacteria
  Bacterial resistance: Ampicillin, 100 μg/mL
  Growth temperature: 37°C
  Growth strain: DH5alpha
  Copy number: Unknown
Gene/Insert
  Gene/Insert name: Synpcc7942_1557
  Entrez Gene: Synpcc7942_1557 (a.k.a. Synpcc7942_1557)
Terms and licenses: Academic/Nonprofit Terms; Industry Terms: Not Available to Industry
How to cite: KFP06 was a gift from Erin O'Shea (Addgene plasmid # 119799 ; http://n2t.net/addgene:119799 ; RRID:Addgene_119799)
