[The description below was written by a language model from this plasmid's Addgene catalogue record and pLannotate feature annotations shown in this document.]
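Description:
KFP06 is a 9.9 kb integration vector for placing an epitope-tagged copy of the sigma factor RpoD6 (locus Synpcc7942_1557) at neutral site 2.2 of the Synechococcus elongatus PCC 7942 chromosome. The backbone appears to derive from pBR322. It carries the ColE1/pMB1 origin together with rop and the bom mobility region, and an AmpR β-lactamase cassette for ampicillin selection in E. coli. The tetracycline resistance gene is present only as two separated fragments, consistent with the cyanobacterial cassette having been inserted into it, so tetracycline resistance is presumably not functional.

Between the TcR fragments lies the integration cassette. It is bounded on each side by sequences annotated as glgX-like fragments; these are homology-based hits that most likely correspond to the S. elongatus genomic arms directing double-crossover recombination at the neutral site, although the record does not define them explicitly. Within these arms is a sigma factor open reading frame. The automated annotation labels it sigA4/rpoD4 by similarity, whereas the catalogue entry identifies the insert as RpoD6. It is followed shortly downstream by a FLAG epitope annotation, suggesting a C-terminal tag. The promoter driving the gene is not annotated; the sequence upstream of the reading frame may contain native regulatory DNA, but the record does not say. Also inside the arms are rrnB T1 and T2 terminators and a gentamicin acetyltransferase gene expressed from the integron Pc promoter, which would select for cyanobacterial integrants. Other small hits (cobL, archaeal rRNA) are probably incidental matches.

The associated publication concerns an RpaA-dependent sigma factor cascade that sets the timing of circadian transcription. The tagged protein would suit antibody-based detection of RpoD6, though the record does not specify the assays used.
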