Features (pLannotate 1.2.2; 19 found; start..end, strand, type, name):
    136..164     +  promoter       tet promoter: E. coli promoter for tetracycline efflux protein gene
    212..506     +  CDS            TcR (fragment): tetracycline efflux protein; tet; confers resistance to tetracycline
    893..1573    -  CDS            glgX (fragment): GLGX_MYCTU - Also known as treX. Experimental evidence at protein level: Swiss-Prot protein existence level 1. From Mycobacterium tuberculosis (strain ATCC 25618 / H37Rv).
   2228..3115    +  CDS            sigA4: SIGA4_SYNE7 - Also known as rpoD4. Protein inferred from homology: Swiss-Prot protein existence level 3. Sigma factors are initiation factors that promote the attachment of RNA polymerase to specific initiation sites and are then released. From Synechococcus elongatus (strain PCC 7942 / FACHB-805) (Anacystis nidulans R2).
   3176..3196    +  CDS            FLAG (fragment): FLAG® epitope tag, followed by an enterokinase cleavage site
   3263..3634    -  CDS            cobL (fragment): COBL_SINSX - Experimental evidence at protein level: Swiss-Prot protein existence level 1. Catalyzes the methylation of both C-5 and C-15 in precorrin- 6Y to form precorrin-8X. From Sinorhizobium sp.
   3665..3692    -  terminator     rrnB T2 terminator: transcription terminator T2 from the E. coli rrnB gene
   3784..3870    -  terminator     rrnB T1 terminator: Escherichia coli rrnB; transcription terminator T1 from the E. coli rrnB gene
   3960..4190    -  ncRNA          SSU rRNA archaea: Accession: RF01959 - Archaeal small subunit ribosomal RNA
   4244..4272    +  promoter       Pc promoter: intI1 (promoter lies within the coding sequence); class 1 integron promoter
   4461..4994    +  CDS            GmR: gentamycin acetyltransferase; aacC1; confers resistance to gentamycin
   5091..6020    -  CDS            glgX (fragment): GLGX_ECOLI - Also known as glyX. Experimental evidence at protein level: Swiss-Prot protein existence level 1. Removes maltotriose and maltotetraose chains that are attached by 1,6-alpha-linkage to the limit dextrin main chain, generating a debranched limit dextrin. Shows only very little activity with native glycogen. From Escherichia coli (strain K12).
   6021..6922    +  CDS            TcR (fragment): tetracycline efflux protein; tet; confers resistance to tetracycline
   7164..7544    -  CDS            YPB1_ECOLX: Protein predicted: Swiss-Prot protein existence level 4. From Escherichia coli.
   7561..7752    +  CDS            rop: Rop protein, which maintains plasmids at low copy number; rop
   7854..7994    +  misc_feature   bom: basis of mobility region from pBR322
   8180..8768    -  rep_origin     ori: high-copy-number ColE1/pMB1/pBR322/pUC origin of replication
   8939..9799    -  CDS            AmpR: β-lactamase; bla; confers resistance to ampicillin, carbenicillin, and related antibiotics
   9800..23      -  promoter       AmpR promoter (across the origin): bla
>Addgene plasmid #119799 | KFP06 | addgene full sequence | sequence record 232073 | Addgene NGS Result
AATAAACAAATAGGGGTTCCGCGCACATTTCCCCGAAAAGTGCCACCTGACGTCTAAGAAACCATTATTA
TCATGACATTAACCTATAAAAATAGGCGTATCACGAGGCCCTTTCGTCTTCAAGAATTCTCATGTTTGAC
AGCTTATCATCGATAAGCTTTAATGCGGTAGTTTATCACAGTTAAATTGCTAACGCAGTCAGGCACCGTG
TATGAAATCTAACAATGCGCTCATCGTCATCCTCGGCACCGTCACCCTGGATGCTGTAGGCATAGGCTTG
GTTATGCCGGTACTGCCGGGCCTCTTGCGGGATATCGTCCATTCCGACAGCATCGCCAGTCACTATGGCG
TGCTGCTAGCGCTATATGCGTTGATGCAATTTCTATGCGCACCCGTTCTCGGAGCACTGTCCGACCGCTT
TGGCCGCCGCCCAGTCCTGCTCGCTTCGCTACTTGGAGCCACTATCGACTACGCGATCATGGCGACCACA
CCCGTCCTGTGGATCCCAGGCTCAGTGTGGTTCGCATCTTTTGATGATCACCACTGGACGCAACACAGTA
GGGCAATTCAAGAGCATCCAAAGCCTCTTCAACCCCAGGAACGGCTTGTAGATGCGTTTCTAACGCGATA
CGGGTACGGCGTTGATAGTGCTGAACAAAGTCAGGGGGTGGAGGATTGCCTAACCGTCGCTCAATTAGTT
TGAGACAGTCAGCCATGGAATGACCCACAAACTGCTCAAACATGTCATCCAAAGTCACCAACAGACCCAG
TTCATTGAGCATGTCTGCAAAGACGCGATTAGTGATGCGTTCGCTATCAACAAGCACACCATCACAGTCG
AAAATCACCAGCTGAAACGGTGAAGTTTGCATTGTTTTTAAGCACGAGCCATCAACAGTAAGAGCGATCG
CGCTGGGACGATGTAATCGCGCCGTAGGCAGGGTTTTGCCTCATCCGGCAGATGACAAGCTTCAAGATTC
GGCAGTGAAGTATCGAGCAAGCGATACCAAACGCGGCCGCGAGGAGGCCTCGGCAACTGGAAGCGCAGGT
CTTCCCAGTAAGCATTAAAGGCTAGGTAAAGCCATTCCTGCTGGCGAGGATGGCAGAGACTGACGGCCAG
ACTGTGGGACCACAGCGCCCAATCGGGTTGTTTGAGTTTGACGCCATGCCAGATGGCATAGGGACGACGC
GGATGGGGTTCGTTCTGCAGCAGTTCGTTCTGTTGGAACATCACCAGCGACTGGGAAAGTTCAATCAGGC
GGCGACTGAACACCAAGAAATCGGCATGGCGATCGCACAGCGACCAATCAAACCAGCTGATCTCATTGTC
TTGGCAGTAGGCGTTATTGTTACCCTGCTGACTGCGTTTGACCTCATCGCCCATCGTCAGCATCGGTGTG
CCCTGGGCGAGGAATAACGTGGCGAGCAAATTGCGCTGCTGCCGTTCCCGTAAGCTCAGAATCGTGGGGT
CATCGGTCTCTCCTTCAATGCCGTAGTTCCAGCTGTAGTTGTCATTGGTCCCGTCCCGATTGTTCTCTCC
ATTGGCAAAGTTGTGCTTCTGGCTATAGCTGACTCGTCACGGGTAACCGATATCGTCGACAGGCCTAGGT
CAGAAGTGGAGTTCAGCATCGCCCCACTTTAGCAAGACAAAAGGGCAAGACCCTAGGCCCCGCCCAACAG
CGACTGAGACCAGCGGTCGCAATCGAATGAGTAACGAGATTGTAAAAAACTGATGATGCGATCGTTGATT
TCGTGATGTTGAGAGGTCTTACTTTTTAATCACTAAAATCAACAATATTTATCAAGGCAACTATTTCGAG
ACACTGATTTGGGTTTGACCGCGAGTGCTCCCTAGCCGATCGATAACCCGCCACTGCTGCTCTTTCGGCT
GGTAGAGCTTTTGCAGGAACTCAAGCGCCGACTGGCGGTCGCAAAACTCTAAGAATTGACCATTCACTTC
TACGAAGAAAGGCGCGGGTAACTTGTAGTCAGCCATACAGAAATTTTTCAGAACTCAGCAGAATGCCCCA
AGGATGGCAGAACTTCGTTAAGCTGTAGTTATTTAAAAATCATGGAGAAGTGAAGAAACTGTAATCCCTC
TTACATTTTCGACACATTCCTGATCTGAAGATAACCTTAAGAGCCTTGGTTAAAATCAACTTCTTGCTGC
ATTTTTCTCTTAATGCTTTCGGGGGTGCGTATGGCGAGTGCTTCGGCTCATGCTGTCGCGACGGCTCAGC
GACGAACAAGAGATAACGTCAGTTGGTATCTCAGCTCCATCGGTCGGATTCCATTGCTCACCGCCGATCA
GGAGATCGAGCTGGGGCAGAAAGTGCAGGTGATGATGAACCTGCTGGAAGAAACTTCTAGCGATCGCACG
TTTACTGAGGCCGAAACCGCAGCGATCCAGCTGGGGCAGCGTGCTAAGGAACGGATGATCAAGGCCAACT
TGCGTCTTGTGGTCTCTGTGGCCAAAAAGTACCAAGGTAAGGGTCTTGAGTTTCTTGACCTGATCCAAGA
AGGCGCTCTCGGGCTAGAACGTGCTGTCGAGAAATTTGACCCCTCCAAGGGCTACAAGTTTTCCACCTAT
GCCTTTTGGTGGATTCGCCAGAGCATGACAAGGGCGATCGCCTGCCAATCGCGCACTATTCGCCTGCCGG
TTCACTTGACTGAACGGCTGAGCCAAATCCGCAAAGTGACTCGGGAACTGGCGCACGAGCTAGGCCGTTT
GCCCTCTCGCCAAGAAATTGCAGAAGCGGTTCAGTTGCCACTGAATGACCTCGAAACAATTCTGCGTCAG
TCGCGCCAATGCACCAGCCTAGATGCTCCAGTCAGTGGTGAAGATGGCAAGAGTTTCCTGGGTGAGCTGA
TTGCTGATCCCAACGGCAATGAGCCCATGGACATCATGGAAAATGCCATGCAGCGCGAGCAGCTTGATGC
TTGGCTCGAGCATCTCACGCCCCAAGAGCGCCAGGTGCTCTATCTCCGCTTTGGACTGGGTGATGGCGAA
CGTCATACCCTCGCTGAAATCGGCCGGATGATGGAAGTCTCGCGCGAGCGGGTCCGCCAAGTTGAGGTCA
AAGCGCTGCGTAAGCTCCGCAACCTGACGAAGCGATCGCGGATTGCTGTCGACTACAAGGACCACGACGG
TGACTACAAGGACCACGACATCGACTACAAGGACGACGACGACAAGTGAGTCGCTTCCCTGTCCAGTCCT
CCTGTCTGTCTTAAGCAGCTTAGGCGCGATCGCCTAGGCTGTTTTTTTGACCGTCCATTGCGTGATCGGT
GCCAGCGATTTCCAGCCGAGAAAGCGGCCGATCGGTTCCGCTCGCTGCACCGCCACACGGATTAAATCTC
CCCCCCAGCGCTGCTGTCCAGCCAAAACGACTTGCTCGCTTTCGAGGGTAACGGCGTTAACAACTAGCCG
CCCACCCATCGGCAGCGCTTGCCAGCATTGATCGAGCACACCTGGAGCAGTGACACCGCCACCGATGAAG
ATGGCATCCGGTTGGGGCAAGCCACTCAGCGTAGCCGGTGCTGAACCGGCAACCACTTGCAGGTTCGGAA
CCCCGAGGGCGATCGCATTCTGTGTAATGATTACCCGGGCTCGAGCTAGCAAGCTTGGCCGGATCCGGCC
GGATCCGGAGTTTGTAGAAACGCAAAAAGGCCATCCGTCAGGATGGCCTTCTGCTTAATTTGATGCCTGG
CAGTTTATGGCGGGCGTCCTGCCCGCCACCCTCCGGGCCGTTGCTTCGCAACGTTCAAATCCGCTCCCGG
CGGATTTGTCCTACTCAGGAGAGCGTTCACCGACAAACAACAGATAAAACGAAAGGCCCAGTCTTTCGAC
TGAGCCTTTCGTTTTATTTGATGCCTGGCAGTTCCCTACTCTCGCATGGGGAGACCCCACACTACCATCG
GCGCTACGGCGTTTCACTTCTGAGTTCGGCATGGGGTCAGGTGGGACCACCGCGCTACTGCCGCCAGGCA
AATTCTGTTTTATCAGCCGTTACCCCACCTACTAGCTAATCCCATCTGGGCACATCCGATGGCAAGAGGC
CCGAAGGTCCCCCTCTTTGGTCTTGCGACGTTATGCGGTATTAGCTACCGTTTCCAGTAGTTATCCCCCT
CCATCAGGCAGTTTCCCAGACATTACTCACCCGTCCGCCACTCGTCAGCAAAGAAGCAAGCTTAGATCCA
CTAGTGACGCACACCGTGGAAACGGATGAAGGCACGAACCCAGTTGACATAAGCCTGTTCGGTTCGTAAA
CTGTAATGCAAGTAGCGTATGCGCTCACGCAACTGGTCCAGAACCTTGACCGAACGCAGCGGTGGTAACG
GCGCAGTGGCGGTTTTCATGGCTTGTTATGACTGTTTTTTTGTACAGTCTATGCCTCGGGCATCCAAGCA
GCAAGCGCGTTACGCCGTGGGTCGATGTTTGATGTTATGGAGCAGCAACGATGTTACGCAGCAGCAACGA
TGTTACGCAGCAGGGCAGTCGCCCTAAAACAAAGTTAGGTGGCTCAAGTATGGGCATCATTCGCACATGT
AGGCTCGGCCCTGACCAAGTCAAATCCATGCGGGCTGCTCTTGATCTTTTCGGTCGTGAGTTCGGAGACG
TAGCCACCTACTCCCAACATCAGCCGGACTCCGATTACCTCGGGAACTTGCTCCGTAGTAAGACATTCAT
CGCGCTTGCTGCCTTCGACCAAGAAGCGGTTGTTGGCGCTCTCGCGGCTTACGTTCTGCCCAAGTTTGAG
CAGCCGCGTAGTGAGATCTATATCTATGATCTCGCAGTCTCCGGCGAGCACCGGAGGCAGGGCATTGCCA
CCGCGCTCATCAATCTCCTCAAGCATGAGGCCAACGCGCTTGGTGCTTATGTGATCTACGTGCAAGCAGA
TTACGGTGACGATCCCGCAGTGGCTCTCTATACAAAGTTGGGCATACGGGAAGAAGTGATGCACTTTGAT
ATCGACCCAAGTACCGCCACCTAACAATTCGTTCAAGCCGAGATCGGCTTCCCGGCCGCGGAGTTGTTCG
GTAAATTGTCACAACGCCGCACTAGTGGATCTGGTAACCCCAGCGCGGAGATCTCGCAGCGTAAAGCCGT
CATGGCAGGTGATGAAGTTAATGGTGCGTCCGGCATACCATTGGTCTGTGCTGTAGACATCGGGGCTACC
CAGCAGGCGTTGACTGAGGGCGTAAGTACAGCCCTGATCTCCACGCCAAAAACGCCGAATATCGTCCCGG
AAGGGACCGTTCCAAGTCCCAAAGCGATCGCCAATAAAGGTACCAACCTGATATAAGCCGGCTGCGTCCC
AAGCTTCAGCAATGAGCTTCGTACCGGCCAAAACCGGATCGGAATCAATCGCCCAAAGCAAGGGCGGATC
CGATAGGGGGTTGCCATTGGCATCACGACTCAGCACCGACGCAAGGTCAAAGCGGAAGCCATCGACGTGC
ATTTCCGAGACCCAATAACGCAGGCAATCGAGAATCAGCGATCGCACGATCGAATTGTTAGCTTTGACGG
TGTTGCCGCAGCCGGTGTAGTTGCGATAGCCCGCCTGTTCATCCAGCAGATAGTAGGTTGAATTCGCTAG
ACCTTTGAAAGACAGCGTTGGACCGTCTTCATTCCCTTCAGCAGTGTGGTTGAACACCACGTCGAGAATC
ACCTCAATCCCTGCTTGGTGGAGCGCCTTGACGAGGTCGCGGAACTCATCAACTGGACCAAGTGGATCAT
GGCGAGAGCTGTAGGCTGCGTGGGGCGCAAAAAAAGCCATGGTGCTGTAGCCCCAGTAGTTCTCGCGTCC
TAAGGGGGCATCTTGGCGATCGAACTGGTGCACCGGCAGCAACTCAACGGCCGTGACGCCGAGGGATTGC
AGGTAGGGAATTTTTTCGATTAGACCAGCGTAGGTGCCACGTTTTTCAGGGGCGACGCCGGAATTGGGAT
GCTTGGTGAAGCCGCCAACATGCAGCTCATAGATTACTGTGCGAGCGTAGGGTGTGCGTGGATGGCGATC
GGATCCTCTACGCCGGACGCATCGTGGCCGGCATCACCGGCGCCACAGGTGCGGTTGCTGGCGCCTATAT
CGCCGACATCACCGATGGGGAAGATCGGGCTCGCCACTTCGGGCTCATGAGCGCTTGTTTCGGCGTGGGT
ATGGTGGCAGGCCCCGTGGCCGGGGGACTGTTGGGCGCCATCTCCTTGCATGCACCATTCCTTGCGGCGG
CGGTGCTCAACGGCCTCAACCTACTACTGGGCTGCTTCCTAATGCAGGAGTCGCATAAGGGAGAGCGTCG
ACCGATGCCCTTGAGAGCCTTCAACCCAGTCAGCTCCTTCCGGTGGGCGCGGGGCATGACTATCGTCGCC
GCACTTATGACTGTCTTCTTTATCATGCAACTCGTAGGACAGGTGCCGGCAGCGCTCTGGGTCATTTTCG
GCGAGGACCGCTTTCGCTGGAGCGCGACGATGATCGGCCTGTCGCTTGCGGTATTCGGAATCTTGCACGC
CCTCGCTCAAGCCTTCGTCACTGGTCCCGCCACCAAACGTTTCGGCGAGAAGCAGGCCATTATCGCCGGC
ATGGCGGCCGACGCGCTGGGCTACGTCTTGCTGGCGTTCGCGACGCGAGGCTGGATGGCCTTCCCCATTA
TGATTCTTCTCGCTTCCGGCGGCATCGGGATGCCCGCGTTGCAGGCCATGCTGTCCAGGCAGGTAGATGA
CGACCATCAGGGACAGCTTCAAGGATCGCTCGCGGCTCTTACCAGCCTAACTTCGATCATTGGACCGCTG
ATCGTCACGGCGATTTATGCCGCCTCGGCGAGCACATGGAACGGGTTGGCATGGATTGTAGGCGCCGCCC
TATACCTTGTCTGCCTCCCCGCGTTGCGTCGCGGTGCATGGAGCCGGGCCACCTCGACCTGAATGGAAGC
CGGCGGCACCTCGCTAACGGATTCACCACTCCAAGAATTGGAGCCAATCAATTCTTGCGGAGAACTGTGA
ATGCGCAAACCAACCCTTGGCAGAACATATCCATCGCGTCCGCCATCTCCAGCAGCCGCACGCGGCGCAT
CTCGGGCAGCGTTGGGTCCTGGCCACGGGTGCGCATGATCGTGCTCCTGTCGTTGAGGACCCGGCTAGGC
TGGCGGGGTTGCCTTACTGGTTAGCAGAATGAATCACCGATACGCGAGCGAACGTGAAGCGACTGCTGCT
GCAAAACGTCTGCGACCTGAGCAACAACATGAATGGTCTTCGGTTTCCGTGTTTCGTAAAGTCTGGAAAC
GCGGAAGTCAGCGCCCTGCACCATTATGTTCCGGATCTGCATCGCAGGATGCTGCTGGCTACCCTGTGGA
ACACCTACATCTGTATTAACGAAGCGCTGGCATTGACCCTGAGTGATTTTTCTCTGGTCCCGCCGCATCC
ATACCGCCAGTTGTTTACCCTCACAACGTTCCAGTAACCGGGCATGTTCATCATCAGTAACCCGTATCGT
GAGCATCCTCTCTCGTTTCATCGGTATCATTACCCCCATGAACAGAAATCCCCCTTACACGGAGGCATCA
GTGACCAAACAGGAAAAAACCGCCCTTAACATGGCCCGCTTTATCAGAAGCCAGACATTAACGCTTCTGG
AGAAACTCAACGAGCTGGACGCGGATGAACAGGCAGACATCTGTGAATCGCTTCACGACCACGCTGATGA
GCTTTACCGCAGCTGCCTCGCGCGTTTCGGTGATGACGGTGAAAACCTCTGACACATGCAGCTCCCGGAG
ACGGTCACAGCTTGTCTGTAAGCGGATGCCGGGAGCAGACAAGCCCGTCAGGGCGCGTCAGCGGGTGTTG
GCGGGTGTCGGGGCGCAGCCATGACCCAGTCACGTAGCGATAGCGGAGTGTATACTGGCTTAACTATGCG
GCATCAGAGCAGATTGTACTGAGAGTGCACCATATGCGGTGTGAAATACCGCACAGATGCGTAAGGAGAA
AATACCGCATCAGGCGCTCTTCCGCTTCCTCGCTCACTGACTCGCTGCGCTCGGTCGTTCGGCTGCGGCG
AGCGGTATCAGCTCACTCAAAGGCGGTAATACGGTTATCCACAGAATCAGGGGATAACGCAGGAAAGAAC
ATGTGAGCAAAAGGCCAGCAAAAGGCCAGGAACCGTAAAAAGGCCGCGTTGCTGGCGTTTTTCCATAGGC
TCCGCCCCCCTGACGAGCATCACAAAAATCGACGCTCAAGTCAGAGGTGGCGAAACCCGACAGGACTATA
AAGATACCAGGCGTTTCCCCCTGGAAGCTCCCTCGTGCGCTCTCCTGTTCCGACCCTGCCGCTTACCGGA
TACCTGTCCGCCTTTCTCCCTTCGGGAAGCGTGGCGCTTTCTCATAGCTCACGCTGTAGGTATCTCAGTT
CGGTGTAGGTCGTTCGCTCCAAGCTGGGCTGTGTGCACGAACCCCCCGTTCAGCCCGACCGCTGCGCCTT
ATCCGGTAACTATCGTCTTGAGTCCAACCCGGTAAGACACGACTTATCGCCACTGGCAGCAGCCACTGGT
AACAGGATTAGCAGAGCGAGGTATGTAGGCGGTGCTACAGAGTTCTTGAAGTGGTGGCCTAACTACGGCT
ACACTAGAAGGACAGTATTTGGTATCTGCGCTCTGCTGAAGCCAGTTACCTTCGGAAAAAGAGTTGGTAG
CTCTTGATCCGGCAAACAAACCACCGCTGGTAGCGGTGGTTTTTTTGTTTGCAAGCAGCAGATTACGCGC
AGAAAAAAAGGATCTCAAGAAGATCCTTTGATCTTTTCTACGGGGTCTGACGCTCAGTGGAACGAAAACT
CACGTTAAGGGATTTTGGTCATGAGATTATCAAAAAGGATCTTCACCTAGATCCTTTTAAATTAAAAATG
AAGTTTTAAATCAATCTAAAGTATATATGAGTAAACTTGGTCTGACAGTTACCAATGCTTAATCAGTGAG
GCACCTATCTCAGCGATCTGTCTATTTCGTTCATCCATAGTTGCCTGACTCCCCGTCGTGTAGATAACTA
CGATACGGGAGGGCTTACCATCTGGCCCCAGTGCTGCAATGATACCGCGAGACCCACGCTCACCGGCTCC
AGATTTATCAGCAATAAACCAGCCAGCCGGAAGGGCCGAGCGCAGAAGTGGTCCTGCAACTTTATCCGCC
TCCATCCAGTCTATTAATTGTTGCCGGGAAGCTAGAGTAAGTAGTTCGCCAGTTAATAGTTTGCGCAACG
TTGTTGCCATTGCTGCAGGCATCGTGGTGTCACGCTCGTCGTTTGGTATGGCTTCATTCAGCTCCGGTTC
CCAACGATCAAGGCGAGTTACATGATCCCCCATGTTGTGCAAAAAAGCGGTTAGCTCCTTCGGTCCTCCG
ATCGTTGTCAGAAGTAAGTTGGCCGCAGTGTTATCACTCATGGTTATGGCAGCACTGCATAATTCTCTTA
CTGTCATGCCATCCGTAAGATGCTTTTCTGTGACTGGTGAGTACTCAACCAAGTCATTCTGAGAATAGTG
TATGCGGCGACCGAGTTGCTCTTGCCCGGCGTCAACACGGGATAATACCGCGCCACATAGCAGAACTTTA
AAAGTGCTCATCATTGGAAAACGTTCTTCGGGGCGAAAACTCTCAAGGATCTTACCGCTGTTGAGATCCA
GTTCGATGTAACCCACTCGTGCACCCAACTGATCTTCAGCATCTTTTACTTTCACCAGCGTTTCTGGGTG
AGCAAAAACAGGAAGGCAAAATGCCGCAAAAAAGGGAATAAGGGCGACACGGAAATGTTGAATACTCATA
CTCTTCCTTTTTCAATATTATTGAAGCATTTATCAGGGTTATTGTCTCATGAGCGGATACATATTTGAAT
GTATTTAGAAA
