>Addgene plasmid #119799 | KFP06 | depositor partial sequence | sequence record 226851 | ATCC PC7942 reverse complement of 1614397-1614996 bps (contains promoter)
AAGTGGAGTTCAGCATCGCCCCACTTTAGCAAGACAAAAGGGCAAGACCCTAGGCCCCGCCCAACAGCGA
CTGAGACCAGCGGTCGCAATCGAATGAGTAACGAGATTGTAAAAAACTGATGATGCGATCGTTGATTTCG
TGATGTTGAGAGGTCTTACTTTTTAATCACTAAAATCAACAATATTTATCAAGGCAACTATTTCGAGACA
CTGATTTGGGTTTGACCGCGAGTGCTCCCTAGCCGATCGATAACCCGCCACTGCTGCTCTTTCGGCTGGT
AGAGCTTTTGCAGGAACTCAAGCGCCGACTGGCGGTCGCAAAACTCTAAGAATTGACCATTCACTTCTAC
GAAGAAAGGCGCGGGTAACTTGTAGTCAGCCATACAGAAATTTTTCAGAACTCAGCAGAATGCCCCAAGG
ATGGCAGAACTTCGTTAAGCTGTAGTTATTTAAAAATCATGGAGAAGTGAAGAAACTGTAATCCCTCTTA
CATTTTCGACACATTCCTGATCTGAAGATAACCTTAAGAGCCTTGGTTAAAATCAACTTCTTGCTGCATT
TTTCTCTTAATGCTTTCGGGGGTGCGT
