>Addgene plasmid #119799 | KFP06 | depositor partial sequence | sequence record 226852 | ATCC PCC7942 reverse complement of 1613467 to 1614396 bps (contains CDS for rpoD6 without stop codon)
ATGGCGAGTGCTTCGGCTCATGCTGTCGCGACGGCTCAGCGACGAACAAGAGATAACGTCAGTTGGTATC
TCAGCTCCATCGGTCGGATTCCATTGCTCACCGCCGATCAGGAGATCGAGCTGGGGCAGAAAGTGCAGGT
GATGATGAACCTGCTGGAAGAAACTTCTAGCGATCGCACGTTTACTGAGGCCGAAACCGCAGCGATCCAG
CTGGGGCAGCGTGCTAAGGAACGGATGATCAAGGCCAACTTGCGTCTTGTGGTCTCTGTGGCCAAAAAGT
ACCAAGGTAAGGGTCTTGAGTTTCTTGACCTGATCCAAGAAGGCGCTCTCGGGCTAGAACGTGCTGTCGA
GAAATTTGACCCCTCCAAGGGCTACAAGTTTTCCACCTATGCCTTTTGGTGGATTCGCCAGAGCATGACA
AGGGCGATCGCCTGCCAATCGCGCACTATTCGCCTGCCGGTTCACTTGACTGAACGGCTGAGCCAAATCC
GCAAAGTGACTCGGGAACTGGCGCACGAGCTAGGCCGTTTGCCCTCTCGCCAAGAAATTGCAGAAGCGGT
TCAGTTGCCACTGAATGACCTCGAAACAATTCTGCGTCAGTCGCGCCAATGCACCAGCCTAGATGCTCCA
GTCAGTGGTGAAGATGGCAAGAGTTTCCTGGGTGAGCTGATTGCTGATCCCAACGGCAATGAGCCCATGG
ACATCATGGAAAATGCCATGCAGCGCGAGCAGCTTGATGCTTGGCTCGAGCATCTCACGCCCCAAGAGCG
CCAGGTGCTCTATCTCCGCTTTGGACTGGGTGATGGCGAACGTCATACCCTCGCTGAAATCGGCCGGATG
ATGGAAGTCTCGCGCGAGCGGGTCCGCCAAGTTGAGGTCAAAGCGCTGCGTAAGCTCCGCAACCTGACGA
AGCGATCGCGGATTGCTGTC
