>Addgene plasmid #119799 | KFP06 | depositor partial sequence | sequence record 226853 | Epitope tag sequence (encodes DYKDHDGDYKDHDIDYKDDDDK)
GACTACAAGGACCACGACGGTGACTACAAGGACCACGACATCGACTACAAGGACGACGACGACAAG
